>Addgene plasmid #61673 | KIF5C(1-560)-DmrC | depositor full sequence | sequence record 100640 | Full plasmid sequence
TAGTTATTAATAGTAATCAATTACGGGGTCATTAGTTCATAGCCCATATATGGAGTTCCGCGTTACATAA
CTTACGGTAAATGGCCCGCCTGGCTGACCGCCCAACGACCCCCGCCCATTGACGTCAATAATGACGTATG
TTCCCATAGTAACGCCAATAGGGACTTTCCATTGACGTCAATGGGTGGAGTATTTACGGTAAACTGCCCA
CTTGGCAGTACATCAAGTGTATCATATGCCAAGTACGCCCCCTATTGACGTCAATGACGGTAAATGGCCC
GCCTGGCATTATGCCCAGTACATGACCTTATGGGACTTTCCTACTTGGCAGTACATCTACGTATTAGTCA
TCGCTATTACCATGGTGATGCGGTTTTGGCAGTACATCAATGGGCGTGGATAGCGGTTTGACTCACGGGG
ATTTCCAAGTCTCCACCCCATTGACGTCAATGGGAGTTTGTTTTGGCACCAAAATCAACGGGACTTTCCA
AAATGTCGTAACAACTCCGCCCCATTGACGCAAATGGGCGGTAGGCGTGTACGGTGGGAGGTCTATATAA
GCAGAGCTGGTTTAGTGAACCGTCAGATCCGCTAGCGCTACCGGACTCAGATCTCGAGCTCAAGCTTATG
GCGGATCCAGCCGAATGCAGCATCAAAGTGATGTGCCGGTTCCGGCCCCTCAACGAAGCTGAGATCCTCC
GCGGGGACAAATTCATCCCCAAATTCAAAGGCGAGGAGACGGTGGTGATCGGGCAAGGGAAGCCGTATGT
CTTTGACCGAGTTCTGCCGCCCAACACAACCCAGGAGCAGGTCTACAATGCCTGTGCGAAGCAGATTGTC
AAAGATGTCCTCGAGGGTTACAATGGGACAATTTTTGCATACGGGCAGACTTCATCAGGAAAAACTCATA
CCATGGAGGGGAAGCTGCACGATCCTCAGCTTATGGGTATCATACCCAGGATCGCACACGATATTTTCGA
TCACATCTATTCCATGGATGAGAACTTGGAGTTTCATATCAAGGTTTCCTATTTTGAGATCTACTTGGAC
AAAATAAGGGACTTGCTTGACGTGTCCAAGACCAACTTGGCTGTTCATGAAGACAAAAACAGAGTCCCCT
ATGTAAAGGGGTGCACCGAGAGGTTTGTGTCAAGCCCGGAGGAGGTCATGGATGTGATCGATGAGGGCAA
AGCAAACCGACATGTGGCTGTGACAAACATGAACGAACACAGCTCCAGGAGTCACAGTATCTTCCTGATT
AACATTAAACAAGAGAATGTGGAGACTGAAAAAAAACTCAGCGGGAAGCTGTATTTGGTTGATTTGGCTG
GGAGTGAAAAGGTCAGCAAAACTGGTGCCGAGGGAGCTGTTCTTGATGAAGCTAAAAATATCAACAAGTC
TTTGTCTGCTCTTGGAAATGTGATCTCTGCCTTGGCAGAAGGGACAAAAACACATGTGCCATACCGGGAC
AGCAAGATGACTCGGATTCTCCAGGACTCTCTGGGTGGGAACTGCAGGACCACCATTGTCATTTGCTGTT
CTCCTTCAGTCTTCAATGAGGCTGAGACCAAGTCCACGCTGATGTTTGGACAGAGAGCAAAGACCATCAA
GAATACAGTCTCTGTGAACTTGGAACTAACAGCAGAAGAATGGAAGAAGAAATATGAAAAAGAGAAAGAG
AAGAATAAGGCCCTGAAGAGTGTCATCCAGCATCTGGAGGTGGAGCTGAACAGGTGGAGGAACGGGGAAG
CTGTGCCTGAGGATGAACAGATCAGTGCCAAGGACCAGAAGAACCTGGAGCCCTGCGACAACACACCCAT
CATAGACAACATCACACCTGTGGTTGACGGCATCTCTGCTGAGAAAGAGAAGTATGACGAGGAAATCACC
AGTCTGTACCGACAGCTGGATGACAAGGACGATGAAATTAACCAGCAGAGCCAGCTGGCTGAAAAGCTGA
AGCAACAGATGTTGGATCAGGACGAGCTTCTAGCTTCCACCAGAAGGGACTACGAGAAAATCCAGGAGGA
GCTGACCCGCCTCCAGATTGAAAACGAGGCGGCTAAAGACGAGGTGAAGGAGGTCCTCCAGGCCCTGGAG
GAGCTGGCTGTCAATTACGACCAGAAGTCACAGGAAGTGGAGGACAAGACCCGGGCCAACGAGCAACTGA
CCGATGAGCTGGCCCAGAAAACGACGACACTGACAACCACCCAGCGGGAGCTGAGTCAGCTACAGGAGCT
TAGCAACCACCAGAAGAAGAGGGCCACGGAGATCCTGAACCTGCTTCTCAAGGATCTGGGCGAGCTGGTA
CCGGGAGGTGGTGGAGGAGGAGGTGGAGGACCGGTGGGAAGCGGATCTAGAATCCTCTGGCATGAGATGT
GGCATGAAGGCCTGGAAGAGGCATCTCGTTTGTACTTTGGGGAAAGGAACGTGAAAGGCATGTTTGAGGT
GCTGGAGCCCTTGCATGCTATGATGGAACGGGGCCCCCAGACTCTGAAGGAAACATCCTTTAATCAGGCC
TATGGTCGAGATTTAATGGAGGCCCAAGAGTGGTGCAGGAAGTACATGAAATCAGGGAATGTCAAGGACC
TCCTCCAAGCCTGGGACCTCTATTATCATGTGTTCCGACGAATCTCAAAGACTAGATCATAATCAGCCAT
ACCACATTTGTAGAGGTTTTACTTGCTTTAAAAAACCTCCCACACCTCCCCCTGAACCTGAAACATAAAA
TGAATGCAATTGTTGTTGTTAACTTGTTTATTGCAGCTTATAATGGTTACAAATAAAGCAATAGCATCAC
AAATTTCACAAATAAAGCATTTTTTTCACTGCATTCTAGTTGTGGTTTGTCCAAACTCATCAATGTATCT
TAAGGCGTAAATTGTAAGCGTTAATATTTTGTTAAAATTCGCGTTAAATTTTTGTTAAATCAGCTCATTT
TTTAACCAATAGGCCGAAATCGGCAAAATCCCTTATAAATCAAAAGAATAGACCGAGATAGGGT
[37 nt withheld, positions 3005-3041]
AAAGAACGTGGACTCCAACGTCAAAGG
[49 nt withheld, positions 3069-3117]
T
[91 nt withheld, positions 3119-3209]
G
[124 nt withheld, positions 3211-3334]
CAGGTGGCACTTTTCGGGGAAATGTGCGCGGAACCCCTATTTGTTTATTTTTCTAAATACATTCAAATAT
GTATCCGCTCATGAGACAATAACCCTGATAAATGCTTCAATAATATTGAAAAAGGAAGAGTCCTGAGGCG
GAAAGAACCAGCTGTGGAATGTGTGTCAGTTAGGGTGTGGAAAGTCCCCAGGCTCCCCAGCAGGCAGAAG
TATGCAAAGCATGCATCTCAATTAGTCAGCAACCAGGTGTGGAAAGTCCCCAGGCTCCCCAGCAGGCAGA
AGTATGCAAAGCATGCATCTCAATTAGTCAGCAACCATAGTCCCGCCCCTAACTCCGCCCATCCCGCCCC
TAACTCCGCCCAGTTCCGCCCATTCTCCGCCCCATGGCTGACTAATTTTTTTTATTTATGCAGAGGCCGA
GGCCGCCTCGGCCTCTGAGCTATTCCAGAAGTAGTGAGGAGGCTTTTTTGGAGGCCTAGGCTTTTGCAAA
GATCGATCAAGAGACAGGATGAGGATCGTTTCGCATGATTGAACAAGATGGATTGCACGCAGGTTCTCCG
GCCGCTTGGGTGGAGAGGCTATTCGGCTATGACTGGGCACAACAGACAATCGGCTGCTCTGATGCCGCCG
TGTTCCGGCTGTCAGCGCAGGGGCGCCCGGTTCTTTTTGTCAAGACCGACCTGTCCGGTGCCCTGAATGA
ACTGCAAGACGAGGCAGCGCGGCTATCGTGGCTGGCCACGACGGGCGTTCCTTGCGCAGCTGTGCTCGAC
GTTGTCACTGAAGCGGGAAGGGACTGGCTGCTATTGGGCGAAGTGCCGGGGCAGGATCTCCTGTCATCTC
ACCTTGCTCCTGCCGAGAAAGTATCCATCATGGCTGATGCAATGCGGCGGCTGCATACGCTTGATCCGGC
TACCTGCCCATTCGACCACCAAGCGAAACATCGCATCGAGCGAGCACGTACTCGGATGGAAGCCGGTCTT
GTCGATCAGGATGATCTGGACGAAGAGCATCAGGGGCTCGCGCCAGCCGAACTGTTCGCCAGGCTCAAGG
CGAGCATGCCCGACGGCGAGGATCTCGTCGTGACCCATGGCGATGCCTGCTTGCCGAATATCATGGTGGA
AAATGGCCGCTTTTCTGGATTCATCGACTGTGGCCGGCTGGGTGTGGCGGACCGCTATCAGGACATAGCG
TTGGCTACCCGTGATATTGCTGAAGAGCTTGGCGGCGAATGGGCTGACCGCTTCCTCGTGCTTTACGGTA
TCGCCGCTCCCGATTCGCAGCGCATCGCCTTCTATCGCCTTCTTGACGAGTTCTTCTGAGCGGGACTCTG
GGGTTCGAAATGACCGACCAAGCGACGCCCAACCTGCCATCACGAGATTTCGATTCCACCGCCGCCTTCT
ATGAAAGGTTGGGCTTCGGAATCGTTTTCCGGGACGCCGGCTGGATGATCCTCCAGCGCGGGGATCTCAT
GCTGGAGTTCTTCGCCCACCCTAGGGGGAGGCTAACTGAAACACGGAAGGAGACAATACCGGAAGGAACC
CGCGCTATGACGGCAATAAAAAGACAGAATAAAACGCACGGTGTTGGGTCGTTTGTTCATAAACGCGGGG
TTCGGTCCCAGGGCTGGCACTCTGTCGATACCCCACCGAGACCCCATTGGGGCCAATACGCCCGCGTTTC
TTCCTTTTCCCCACCCCACCCCCCAAGTTCGGGTGAAGGCCCAGGGCTCGCAGCCAACGTCGGGGCGGCA
GGCCCTGCCATAGCCTCAGGTTACTCATATATACTTTAGATTGATTTAAAACTTCATTTTTAATTTAAAA
GGATCTAGGTGAAGATCCTTTTTGATAATCTCATGACCAAAATCCCTTAACGTGAGTTTTCGTTCCACTG
AGCGTCAGACCCCGTAGAAAAGATCAAAGGATCTTCTTGAGATCCTTTTTTTCTGCGCGTAATCTGCTGC
TTGCAAACAAAAAAACCACCGCTACCAGCGGTGGTTTGTTTGCCGGATCAAGAGCTACCAACTCTTTTTC
CGAAGGTAACTGGCTTCAGCAGAGCGCAGATACCAAATACTGTCCTTCTAGTGTAGCCGTAGTTAGGCCA
CCACTTCAAGAACTCTGTAGCACCGCCTACATACCTCGCTCTGCTAATCCTGTTACCAGTGGCTGCTGCC
AGTGGCGATAAGTCGTGTCTTACCGGGTTGGACTCAAGACGATAGTTACCGGATAAGGCGCAGCGGTCGG
GCTGAACGGGGGGTTCGTGCACACAGCCCAGCTTGGAGCGAACGACCTACACCGAACTGAGATACCTACA
GCGTGAGCTATGAGAAAGCGCCACGCTTCCCGAAGGGAGAAAGGCGGACAGGTATCCGGTAAGCGGCAGG
GTCGGAACAGGAGAGCGCACGAGGGAGCTTCCAGGGGGAAACGCCTGGTATCTTTATAGTCCTGTCGGGT
TTCGCCACCTCTGACTTGAGCGTCGATTTTTGTGATGCTCGTCAGGGGGGCGGAGCCTATGGAAAAACGC
CAGCAACGCGGCCTTTTTACGGTTCCTGGCCTTTTGCTGGCCTTTTGCTCACATGTTCTTTCCTGCGTTA
TCCCCTGATTCTGTGGATAACCGTATTACCGCCATGCAT
Features (pLannotate 1.2.2; 15 found; start..end, strand, type, name):
     61..364     +  enhancer       CMV enhancer: human cytomegalovirus immediate early enhancer
    365..568     +  promoter       CMV promoter: human cytomegalovirus (CMV) immediate early promoter
    591..627     +  misc_feature   MCS (fragment): multiple cloning site
    628..1344    +  CDS            Kif5c: KIF5C_RAT - Also known as Nkhc2. Experimental evidence at protein level: Swiss-Prot protein existence level 1. Involved in synaptic transmission (By similarity). Mediates dendritic trafficking of mRNAs (By similarity). Kinesin is a microtubule-associated force-producing protein that may play a role in organelle transport (By similarity). Required for anterograde axonal transportation of MAPK8IP3/JIP3 which is essential for MAPK8IP3/JIP3 function in axon elongation (PubMed:23576431). From Rattus norvegicus (Rat).
   2362..2640    +  CDS            FRB*: T2098L mutant of FKBP-rapamycin binding domain of human FRAP binds synthetic ligands such as AP21967
   2645..2728    +  CDS            large T antigen (fragment): large T antigen from SV40 (simian virus 40)
   2751..2872    +  polyA_signal   SV40 poly(A) signal: SV40 polyadenylation signal
   2906..3334    -  rep_origin     f1 ori (sequence partly withheld): f1 bacteriophage origin of replication; arrow indicates direction of (+) strand synthesis
   3361..3465    +  promoter       AmpR promoter: bla
   3467..3824    +  promoter       SV40 promoter: SV40 enhancer and early promoter
   3859..4653    +  CDS            NeoR/KanR: aminoglycoside phosphotransferase from Tn5; aph(3')-II (or nptII); confers resistance to neomycin, kanamycin, and G418 (Geneticin®)
   4674..4826    +  CDS            ble (fragment): BLE_KLEPN - Experimental evidence at protein level: Swiss-Prot protein existence level 1. Binding protein with a strong affinity to the bleomycin family of antibiotics. Binds to CL990; an antimitotic-antibiotic compound. From Klebsiella pneumoniae.
   4885..4932    +  polyA_signal   HSV TK poly(A) signal: herpes simplex virus thymidine kinase polyadenylation signal (Cole and Stacy, 1985)
   5023..5039    -  polyA_signal   bGH poly(A) signal (fragment): bovine growth hormone polyadenylation signal
   5261..5849    +  rep_origin     ori: high-copy-number ColE1/pMB1/pBR322/pUC origin of replication
