[The description below was written by a language model from this plasmid's Addgene catalogue record and pLannotate feature annotations shown in this document.]
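Description:
KIF5C(1-560)-DmrC is a mammalian expression plasmid built on a Clontech C1-type backbone from which the fluorescent protein is absent, as the "non-fluorescent" purpose statement indicates. It is propagated in E. coli from a high-copy ColE1/pUC origin and selected with kanamycin. The NeoR/KanR aminoglycoside phosphotransferase gene sits downstream of tandem bacterial (bla-type) and SV40 early promoters and ends with an HSV TK polyadenylation signal, so the same marker can also confer G418 resistance in mammalian cells. An f1 origin is also present. The catalogue lists a total size of about 5.9 kb, slightly smaller than the 5,963 nt depositor sequence used for annotation.

The payload is driven by the human CMV immediate early enhancer and promoter and terminated by the SV40 poly(A) signal. It encodes residues 1–560 of rat KIF5C, a kinesin-1 heavy chain, which is described as a truncated motor. This is fused at its C-terminus to DmrC, annotated in the feature table as FRB*, the T2098L mutant of the FKBP-rapamycin binding domain that binds synthetic rapalog ligands such as AP21967. The automated annotation marks only the first part of the KIF5C coding region, leaving a gap before FRB* that presumably holds the rest of the truncated motor. A short fragment matching SV40 large T antigen follows FRB*, and the record does not explain its role.

DmrC normally acts as one half of a ligand-inducible heterodimerization pair. According to the associated publication title, the construct belongs to a method for assembling multiple proteins in cells to study how kinesins behave when linked in a complex. The lack of a fluorescent tag leaves imaging channels free for labelled partners.
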