Addgene plasmid #61673: KIF5C(1-560)-DmrC
Purpose: Non-fluorescent, truncated kinesin-1 fused to DmrC linker
Depositing lab: Kristen Verhey. Depositing organization: University of Michigan. Publication: A method for multiprotein assembly in cells reveals independent action of kinesins in complex. Norris SR, Soppina V, Dizaji AS, Schimert KI, Sept D, Cai D, Sivaramakrishnan S, Verhey KJ. J Cell Biol. 2014 Nov 10;207(3):393-406. doi: 10.1083/jcb.201407086. Epub 2014 Nov 3. PubMed 25365993.
Backbone
  Vector backbone: C1
  Backbone manufacturer: Clontech
  Backbone size w/o insert (bp): 4013
  Total vector size (bp): 5921
  Vector type: Mammalian Expression
Growth in bacteria
  Bacterial resistance: Kanamycin, 50 μg/mL
  Growth temperature: 37°C
  Growth strain: DH5alpha
  Copy number: High Copy
Gene/Insert
  Gene/Insert name: KIF5C(1-560)-DmrC (alt name: KHC)
  Species: R. norvegicus (rat)
  Insert size (bp): 1980
  Entrez Gene: Kif5c
Terms and licenses: Academic/Nonprofit Terms; Industry Terms: Not Available to Industry
How to cite: KIF5C(1-560)-DmrC was a gift from Kristen Verhey (Addgene plasmid # 61673 ; http://n2t.net/addgene:61673 ; RRID:Addgene_61673)
