>Addgene plasmid #61673 | KIF5C(1-560)-DmrC | addgene partial sequence | sequence record 102995 | CMV-F 5'-CGCAAATGGGCGGTAGGCGTG-3'
AGTGAACCGTCAGATCCGCTAGCGCTACCGGACTCAGATCTCGAGCTCAAGCTTCGAATTCATGGCGGAT
CCAGCCGAATGCAGCATCAAAGTGATGTGCCGGTTCCGGCCCCTCAACGAAGCTGAGATCCTCCGCGGGG
ACAAATTCATCCCCAAATTCAAAGGCGAGGAGACGGTGGTGATCGGGCAAGGGAAGCCGTATGTCTTTGA
CCGAGTTCTGCCGCCCAACACAACCCAGGAGCAGGTCTACAATGCCTGTGCGAAGCAGATTGTCAAAGAT
GTCCTCGAGGGTTACAATGGGACAATTTTTGCATACGGGCAGACTTCATCAGGAAAAACTCATACCATGG
AGGGGAAGCTGCACGATCCTCAGCTTATGGGTATCATACCCAGGATCGCACACGATATTTTCGATCACAT
CTATTCCATGGATGAGAACTTGGAGTTTCATATCAAGGTTTCCTATTTTGAGATCTACTTGGACAAAATA
AGGGACTTGCTTGACGTGTCCAAGACCAACTTGGCTGTTCATGAAGACAAAAACAGAGTCCCCTATGTAA
AGGGGTGCACCGAGAGGTTTGTGTCAAGCCCGGAGGAGGTCATGGATGTGATCGATGAGGGCAAAGCAAA
CCGACATGTGGCTGTGACAAACATGAACGAACACAGCTCCAGGAGTCACAGTATCTTCCTGATTAACATT
AAACAAGAGAATGTGGAGACTGAAAAAAAACTCAGCGGGAAGCTGTATTTGGTTGATTTGGCTGGGAGTG
