>Addgene plasmid #61673 | KIF5C(1-560)-DmrC | addgene partial sequence | sequence record 102997 | SV40pA-R 5'-GAAATTTGTGATGCTATTGC-3'
GTTAACAACAACAATTGCATTCATTTTATGTTTCAGGTTCAGGGGGAGGTGTGGGAGGTTTTTTAAAGCA
AGTAAAACCTCTACAAATGTGGTATGGCTGATTATGATCTAGTCTTTGAGATTCGTCGGAACACATGATA
ATAGAGGTCCCAGGCTTGGAGGAGGTCCTTGACATTCCCTGATTTCATGTACTTCCTGCACCACTCTTGG
GCCTCCATTAAATCTCGACCATAGGCCTGATTAAAGGATGTTTCCTTCAGAGTCTGGGGGCCCCGTTCCA
TCATAGCATGCAAGGGCTCCAGCACCTCAAACATGCCTTTCACGTTCCTTTCCCCAAAGTACAAACGAGA
TGCCTCTTCCAGGCCTTCATGCCACATCTCATGCCAGAGGATTCTAGATCCGCTTCCCACCGGTCCTCCA
CCTCCTCCTCCACCACCTCCCGGTACCAGCTCGCCCAGATCCTTGAGAAGCAGGTTCAGGATCTCCGTGG
CCCTCTTCTTCTGGTGGTTGCTAAGCTCCTGTAGCTGACTCAGCTCCCGCTGGGTGGTTGTCAGTGTCGT
CGTTTTCTGGGCCAGCTCATCGGTCAGTTGCTCGTTGGCCCGGGTCTTGTCCTCCACTTCCTGTGACTTC
TGGTCGTAATTGACAGCCAGCTCCTCCAGGGCCTGGAGGACCTCCTTCACCTCGTCTTTAGCCGCCTCGT
TTTCAATCTGGAGGCGGGTCAGCTCCTCCTGGATTTTCTCGTAGTCCCTTCTGGTGGAAGCTAGAAGCTC
GTCCTGATCCAACATCTGTTGCTTCAGCTTTTCAGCCAGCTGGCTCTGCTGGTTAATTTCATCGTCCTTG
TCATCCAGCTGTC
